Addgene plasmid #57852: mKO-Vinculin-23
Purpose: Localization: Focal Adhesions, Excitation: 548, Emission: 561
Depositing lab: Michael Davidson. Depositing organization: Florida State University, Tallahassee. Publication: Interferometric fluorescent super-resolution microscopy resolves 3D cellular ultrastructure. Shtengel G, Galbraith JA, Galbraith CG, Lippincott-Schwartz J, Gillette JM, Manley S, Sougrat R, Waterman CM, Kanchanawong P, Davidson MW, Fetter RD, Hess HF. Proc Natl Acad Sci U S A. 2009 Mar 3;106(9):3125-30. doi: 10.1073/pnas.0813131106. Epub 2009 Feb 6. PubMed 19202073.
Backbone
  Vector backbone: mKO
  Backbone size w/o insert (bp): 4750
  Vector type: Mammalian Expression
  Selectable markers: Neomycin (select with G418)
Growth in bacteria
  Bacterial resistance: Kanamycin, 50 μg/mL
  Growth temperature: 37°C
  Growth strain: DH5alpha
  Copy number: High Copy
Gene/Insert
  Gene/Insert name: Vinculin (alt name: NM_003373.3)
  Species: H. sapiens (human)
  Entrez Gene: VCL (a.k.a. CMD1W, CMH15, HEL114, MV, MVCL, VINC)
  Promoter: CMV
  Tag / fusion protein: mKO
  Cloning method: Unknown
  Sequencing primers: 5′ CMV-F; 3′ SV40pA-R
Terms and licenses: Academic/Nonprofit Terms; Industry Terms: Not Available to Industry
Depositor comments: . Excitation = 548; Emission = 561
How to cite: mKO-Vinculin-23 was a gift from Michael Davidson (Addgene plasmid # 57852 ; http://n2t.net/addgene:57852 ; RRID:Addgene_57852)
