[The description below was written by a language model from this plasmid's Addgene catalogue record.]
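Description:
mKO-Vinculin-23 is a mammalian expression plasmid that produces human vinculin (VCL) fused to the orange fluorescent protein mKO (monomeric Kusabira Orange). It is built on an mKO fluorescent-protein backbone of about 4.75 kb before the insert is added. The plasmid is maintained as a high-copy plasmid in E. coli under kanamycin selection. A neomycin resistance marker allows G418 selection of transfected mammalian cells, so stable lines can be derived as well as transient expression. The record gives no feature table, so the origin of replication and other backbone elements are not itemised. The use of an SV40 polyA reverse sequencing primer suggests that an SV40 polyadenylation signal lies downstream of the fusion.

Expression is driven by the CMV promoter, a strong constitutive promoter in most mammalian cell types. The insert corresponds to the human vinculin reference transcript. The plasmid name suggests that mKO sits at the N-terminus of vinculin, with "23" perhaps denoting a linker length, but the record does not state the tag position, the linker or the cloning method.

Vinculin is a cytoskeletal adaptor protein that concentrates at focal adhesions, linking integrin-associated complexes to actin. The stated purpose of the fusion is accordingly to act as a focal adhesion localization marker. The listed spectral properties are excitation at 548 nm and emission at 561 nm, which places it in the orange channel. The construct is suited to fluorescence imaging of adhesion structure and dynamics in cells, and the associated publication concerns three-dimensional super-resolution microscopy of cellular ultrastructure.
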