>Addgene plasmid #57852 | mKO-Vinculin-23 | depositor partial sequence | sequence record 89004 | insert sequence
GGACGTCAGATCCGCTAGCATTGCCACCATGGTGAGTGTGATTAAACCAGAGATGAAGATGAGGTACTAC
ATGGACGGCTCCGTCAATGGGCATGAGTTCACAATTGAAGGTGAAGGCACAGGCAGACCTTACGAGGGAC
ATCAAGAGATGACACTACGCGTCACAATGGCCAAGGGCGGGCCAATGCCTTTCGCGTTTGACTTAGTGTC
ACACGTGTTCTGTTACGGCCACAGACCTTTTACTAAATATCCAGAAGAGATACCAGACTATTTCAAACAA
GCATTTCCTGAAGGCCTGTCATGGGAAAGGTCGTTGGAGTTCGAAGATGGTGGGTCCGCTTCAGTCAGTG
CGCATATAAGCCTTAGAGGAAACACCTTCTACCACAAATCCAAATTTACTGGGGTTAACTTTCCTGCCGA
TGGTCCTATCATGCAAAACCAAAGTGTTGATTGGGAGCCATCAACCGAGAAAATTACTGCCAGCGACGGA
GTTCTGAAGGGTGATGTTACGATGTACCTAAAACTTGAAGGAGGCGGCAATCACAAATGCCAATTCAAGA
CTACTTACAAGGCGGCAAAAAAGATTCTTAAAATGCCAGGAAGCCATTACATCAGCCATCGCCTCGTCAG
GAAAACCGAAGGCAACATTACTGAGCTGGTAGAAGATGCAGTAGCTCATTCCGGATCCTCAGGTACCGGA
ACTGCAGCAGAGAATTCGGGAAACTCGAGAACAAAGCTTGAAAACGGCCGCATGCCAGTGTTTCATACGC
GCACGATCGAGAGCATCCTGGAGCCGGTGGCACAGCAGATCTCCCACCTGGTGATAATGCACGAGGAGGG
CGAGGTGGACGGCAAAGCCATTCCTGACCTCACCGCGCCCGTGGCCGCCGTGCAGGCGGCCGTCAGCAAC
CTCGTCCGGGTTGGAAAAGAGACTGTTCAAACCACTGAGGATCAGATTTTGAAGAGAGATATGCCACCAG
CATTTATTAAGGTTGAGAATGCTTGCACCAAGCTTGTCCAGGCAGCTCAGATGCTTCAGTCAGACCCTTA
CTCAGTGCCTGCTCGAGATTATCTAATTGATGGGTCAAGGGGCATCCTCTCTGGAACATCAGACCTGCTC
CTTACCTTCGATGAGGCTGAGGTCCGTAAAATTATTAGAGTTTGCAAAGGAATTTTGGAATATCTTACAG
TGGCAGAGGTGGTGGAGACTATGGAAGATTTGGTCACTTACACAAAGAATCTTGGGCCAGGAATGACTAA
GATGGCCAAGATGATTGACGAGAGACAGCAGGAGCTCACTCACCAGGAGCACCGAGTGATGTTGGTGAAC
TCGATGAACACCGTGAAAGAGTTGCTGCCAGTTCTCATTTCAGCTATGAAGATTTTTGTAACAACTAAAA
ACTCAAAAAACCAAGGCATAGAGGAAGCTTTAAAAAATCGCAATTTTACTGTAGAAAAAATGAGTGCTGA
AATTAATGAGATAATTCGTGTGTTACAACTCACCTCTTGGGATGAAGATGCCTGGGCCAGCAAGGACACT
GAAGCCATGAAGAGAGCATTGGCCTCCATAGACTCCAAACTGAACCAGGCCAAAGGTTGGCTCCGTGACC
CTAGTGCCTCCCCAGGGGATGCTGGTGAGCAGGCCATCAGACAGATCTTAGATGAAGCTGGAAAAGTTGG
TGAACTCTGTGCAGGCAAAGAACGCAGGGAGATTCTGGGAACTTGCAAAATGCTAGGGCAGATGACTGAT
CAAGTGGCTGACCTCCGTGCCAGAGGACAAGGATCCTCACCGGTGGCCATGCAGAAAGCTCAGCAGGTAT
CTCAGGGTCTGGATGTGCTCACAGCAAAAGTGGAAAATGCAGCTCGCAAGCTGGAAGCCATGACCAACTC
AAAGCAGAGCATTGCAAAGAAGATCGATGCTGCTCAGAACTGGCTTGCAGATCCAAATGGTGGACCGGAA
GGAGAAGAGCAGATTCGAGGTGCTTTGGCTGAAGCTCGGAAAATAGCAGAATTATGTGATGATCCTAAAG
AAAGAGATGACATTCTACGTTCCCTTGGGGAAATATCTGCTCTGACTTCTAAATTAGCAGATCTACGAAG
ACAGGGGAAAGGAGATTCTCCAGAGGCTCGAGCCTTGGCCAAACAGGTGGCCACGGCCCTGCAGAACCTG
CAGACCAAAACCAACCGGGCTGTGGCCAACAGCAGACCGGCCAAAGCAGCTGTACACCTTGAGGGCAAGA
TTGAGCAAGCACAGCGGTGGATTGATAATCCCACAGTGGATGACCGTGGAGTCGGTCAGGCTGCCATCCG
GGGGCTTGTGGCCGAAGGGCATCGTCTGGCTAATGTTATGATGGGGCCTTATCGGCAAGATCTTCTCGCC
AAGTGTGACCGAGTGGACCAGCTGACAGCCCAGCTGGCTGACCTGGCTGCCAGAGGGGAAGGGGAGAGTC
CTCAGGCACGAGCACTTGCATCTCAGCTCCAAGACTCCTTAAAGGATCTAAAAGCTCGGATGCAGGAGGC
CATGACTCAGGAAGTGTCAGATGTTTTCAGCGATACCACAACTCCCATCAAGCTGTTGGCAGTGGCAGCC
ACGGCGCCTCCTGATGCGCCTAACAGGGAAGAGGTATTTGATGAGAGGGCAGCTAACTTTGAAAACCATT
CAGGAAAGCTTGGTGCTACGGCCGAGAAGGCGGCTGCGGTTGGTACTGCTAATAAATCAACAGTGGAAGG
CATTCAGGCCTCAGTGAAGACGGCCCGAGAACTCACACCCCAGGTGGTCTCGGCTGCTCGTATCTTACTT
AGGAACCCTGGAAATCAAGCTGCTTATGAACATTTTGAGACCATGAAGAACCAGTGGATCGATAATGTTG
AAAAAATGACAGGGCTGGTGGACGAAGCCATTGATACCAAATCTCTGTTGGATGCTTCAGAAGAAGCAAT
TAAAAAAGACCTGGACAAGTGCAAGGTAGCTATGGCCAACATTCAGCCTCAGATGCTGGTTGCTGGGGCA
ACCAGTATTGCTCGTCGGGCCAACCGGATCCTGCTGGTGGCTAAGAGGGAGGTGGAGAATTCCGAGGATC
CCAAGTTCCGTGAGGCTGTGAAAGCTGCCTCTGATGAATTGAGCAAAACCATCTCCCCGATGGTGATGGA
TGCAAAAGCTGTGGCTGGAAACATTTCCGACCCTGGACTGCAAAAGAGCTTCCTGGACTCAGGATATCGG
ATCCTGGGAGCTGTGGCCAAGGTCAGAGAAGCCTTCCAACCTCAGGAGCCTGACTTCCCGCCGCCTCCAC
CAGACCTTGAACAACTCCGACTAACAGATGAGCTTGCTCCTCCCAAACCACCTCTGCCTGAAGGTGAGGT
CCCTCCACCTAGGCCTCCACCACCAGAGGAAAAGGATGAAGAGTTCCCTGAGCAGAAGGCCGGGGAGGTG
ATTAACCAGCCAATGATGATGGCTGCCAGACAGCTCCATGATGAAGCTCGCAAATGGTCCAGCAAGGGCA
ATGACATCATTGCAGCAGCCAAGCGCATGGCTCTGCTGATGGCTGAGATGTCTCGGCTGGTAAGAGGGGG
CAGTGGTACCAAGCGGGCACTCATTCAGTGTGCCAAGGACATCGCCAAGGCCTCAGATGAGGTGACTCGG
TTGGCCAAGGAGGTTGCCAAGCAGTGCACAGATAAACGGATTAGAACCAACCTCTTACAGGTATGTGAGC
GAATCCCAACCATAAGCACCCAGCTCAAAATCCTGTCCACAGTGAAGGCCACCATGCTGGGCCGGACCAA
CATCAGTGATGAGGAGTCTGAGCAGGCCACAGAGATGCTGGTTCACAATGCCCAGAACCTCATGCAGTCT
GTGAAGGAGACTGTGCGGGAAGCTGAAGCTGCTTCAATCAAAATTCGAACAGATGCTGGATTTACACTGC
GCTGGGTTAGAAAGACTCCCTGGTACCAGTAGGCGGCCGCGACTCTAGACATAATCAGCCA
